>Addgene plasmid #174364 | pCm N-term MBP NikJC199U | addgene full sequence | sequence record 342851 | Addgene NGS Result
CATGTTAGTCATGCCCCGCGCCCACCGGAAGGAGCTGACTGGGTTGAAGGCTCTCAAGGGCATCGGTCGA
GATCCCGGTGCCTAATGAGTGAGCTAAGTTACATTAATTGCGTTGCGCTCACTGCCCGCTTTCCAGTCGG
GAAACCTGTCGTGCCAGCTGCATTAATGAATCGGCCAACGCGCGGGGAGAGGCGGTTTGCGTATTGGGCG
CCAGGGTGGTTTTTCTTTTCACCAGTGATACGGGCAACAGCTGATTGCCCTTCACCGCCTGGCCCTGAGA
GAGTTGCAGCAAGCGGTCCACGCTGGTTTGCCCCAGCAGGCGAAAATCCTGTTTGATGGTGGTTAACGGC
GGGATATAACATGAGCTGTCTTCGGTATCGTCGTATCCCACTACCGAGATGTCCGCACCAACGCGCAGCC
CGGACTCGGTAATGGCGCGCATTGCGCCCAGCGCCATCTGATCGTTGGCAACCAGCATCGCAGTGGGAAC
GATGCCCTCATTCAGCATTTGCATGGTTTGTTGAAAACCGGACATGGCACTCCAGTCGCCTTCCCGTTCC
GCTATCGGCTGAATTTGATTGCGAGTGAGATATTTATGCCAGCCAGCCAGACGCAGACGCGCCGAGACAG
AACTTAATGGGCCCGCTAACAGCGCGATTTGCTGGTGACCCAATGCGACCAGATGCTCCACGCCCAGTCG
CGTACCGTCTTCATGGGAGAAAATAATACTGTTGATGGGTGTCTGGTCAGAGACATCAAGAAATAACGCC
GGAACATTAGTGCAGGCAGCTTCCACAGCAATGGCATCCTGGTCATCCAGCGGATAGTTAATGATCAGCC
CACTGACGCGTTGCGCGAGAAGATTGTGCACCGCCGCTTTACAGGCTTCGACGCCGCTTCGTTCTACCAT
CGACACCACCACGCTGGCACCCAGTTGATCGGCGCGAGATTTAATCGCCGCGACAATTTGCGACGGCGCG
TGCAGGGCCAGACTGGAGGTGGCAACGCCAATCAGCAACGACTGTTTGCCCGCCAGTTGTTGTGCCACGC
GGTTGGGAATGTAATTCAGCTCCGCCATCGCCGCTTCCACTTTTTCCCGCGTTTTCGCAGAAACGTGGCT
GGCCTGGTTCACCACGCGGGAAACGGTCTGATAAGAGACACCGGCATACTCTGCGACATCGTATAACGTT
ACTGGTTTCACATTCACCACCCTGAATTGACTCTCTTCCGGGCGCTATCATGCCATACCGCGAAAGGTTT
TGCGCCATTCGATGGTGTCCGGGATCTCGACGCTCTCCCTTATGCGACTCCTGCATTAGGAAATTAATAC
GACTCACTATAGGGGAATTGTGAGCGGATAACAATTCCCCTGTAGAAATAATTTTGTTTAACTTTAATAA
GGAGATATACCATGAAAATCGAAGAAGGTAAACTGGTAATCTGGATTAACGGCGATAAAGGCTATAACGG
TCTCGCTGAAGTCGGTAAGAAATTCGAGAAAGATACCGGAATTAAAGTCACCGTTGAGCATCCGGATAAA
CTGGAAGAGAAATTCCCACAGGTTGCGGCAACTGGCGATGGCCCTGACATTATCTTCTGGGCACACGACC
GCTTTGGTGGCTACGCTCAATCTGGCCTGTTGGCTGAAATCACCCCGGACAAAGCGTTCCAGGACAAGCT
GTATCCGTTTACCTGGGATGCCGTACGTTACAACGGCAAGCTGATTGCTTACCCGATCGCTGTTGAAGCG
TTATCGCTGATTTATAACAAAGATCTGCTGCCGAACCCGCCAAAAACCTGGGAAGAGATCCCGGCGCTGG
ATAAAGAACTGAAAGCGAAAGGTAAGAGCGCGCTGATGTTCAACCTGCAAGAACCGTACTTCACCTGGCC
GCTGATTGCTGCTGACGGGGGTTATGCGTTCAAGTATGAAAACGGCAAGTACGACATTAAAGACGTGGGC
GTGGATAACGCTGGCGCGAAAGCGGGTCTGACCTTCCTGGTTGACCTGATTAAAAACAAACACATGAATG
CAGACACCGATTACTCCATCGCAGAAGCTGCCTTTAATAAAGGCGAAACAGCGATGACCATCAACGGCCC
GTGGGCATGGTCCAACATCGACACCAGCAAAGTGAATTATGGTGTAACGGTACTGCCGACCTTCAAGGGT
CAACCATCCAAACCGTTCGTTGGCGTGCTGAGCGCAGGTATTAACGCCGCCAGTCCGAACAAAGAGCTGG
CAAAAGAGTTCCTCGAAAACTATCTGCTGACTGATGAAGGTCTGGAAGCGGTTAATAAAGACAAACCGCT
GGGTGCCGTAGCGCTGAAGTCTTACGAGGAAGAGTTGGCGAAAGATCCACGTATTGCCGCCACCATGGAA
AACGCCCAGAAAGGTGAAATCATGCCGAACATCCCGCAGATGTCCGCTTTCTGGTATGCCGTGCGTACTG
CGGTGATCAACGCCGCCAGCGGTCGTCAGACTGTCGATGAAGCCCTGAAAGACGCGCAGACTAATTCGAG
CTCGAACAACAACAACAATAACAATAACAACAACCTCGGGATCGAGGGAAGGATTTCAGAATTCGAAAAC
CTGTATTTTCAGGGGATGGGCGAAATCGTGGACGAACCGCGTAAAATCCTGGTCATCTGGCCGCCGCAAG
TGCTGTCATACTTCAATGCTGGTCATCACCTGGCACTGTATCAGGTGACCGGTCATCTGCGTGCTGTGTA
CCCGGGTGCGCAAGTTACCGCCATTGATGCATCAGTTGAACGTCTGACGTGGAAAGATCTGGGTTCGCGC
CTGTTCCAGGAACGTTATGATGTGATTGCCGTTATGAATGAATTTGATGGCATCGACGGTCTGCGTCGCC
TGGTTAGCTACGCCCGTGCACTGAACCCGGATGCACCGATTGTTACCTTTGGCCGTCTGTCTGGTGTCAA
TCCGCGCTTTTTCGAACGTTTTGATATTGACGCCATCGTGGAAAACGGCGATTTCGAAAGCGGTGTGGTT
GCGGCCATCGAAGCCTTTCGCGGCCGTGCAGCTGATGCACCGGGTGTTCATCTGCGTCGCGACGGTTCGT
GGGCAGCACCGAAACGTCGCGGTGATCTGCTGCCGGCAGAAGACTGGTATCTGCCGACCCCGGATGAAAT
TCCGTATGGTCACTACGACGCACTGTACTTTGATGACGCTAACAAGTTCTAGGGTATCCCGCGTCGCCGT
GAACTGGTCGTGCCGGCAGCTCGTGGTTGTCCGGTCGGTTGCAGCTATTGTGAAGTGCCGCTGATTTACA
CGCGCAAAGAACGCCGTCTGACCGTTGAACGTACGATTCAGTATATCGAAGAATCTTTTGCGGCCGCACC
GTTCGAATATGTCGCTTTTTACGCGCCGACCTTCACGCTGGATAAAAAGTGGATGGAAGAACTGTGCCGC
GAACTGACCGGCCGTGGTTCACCGTATCCGTGGAAGTGTGCGACCACGGTTCATCACCTGAGCGAGGGTA
TGATTCGCTCTATGGGCGCTGCGGGTTGCGTTCGTATCAGTGTCGGTCTGGAAACGCTGGATCCGCAGGA
AGGCGCACTGCTGCCGCGTGCAAAACAAAAGTCCGCTATGGATCTGGACCGTCTGAGTGCCTGGTGCAAA
GAATCCGGTATTGAACTGAATTGTTTTGTTATCGTCGGCCTGCCGGGTACCACGATTGAAGGCGCGGAAC
GCACCATCGAAGCAGTGCAGGAACGTGGCGGTCGTGCTCGTGCAACGGTTTATGCACCGTGGGAACTGGC
AGGTCCGGATCTGCTGGACCATGAAATGGCCGCATTTAATCGCCAACTGTTCGTCCCGGGCACCCACGCA
CTGACGGATGACGAACTGGCTCGTGGCTACGATATTGTGTTTGGTTCCCAGCCGGACGTCACCCAAGTGT
TCGAAAACATCCCGGCGCGCGCTGCGGGCCCGGCCCTGCGTCCGGCACAGGGAAACGGTACCGAAAACCT
GTATTTTCAGGGCTCGACAATGGATCACCACCACCACCACCACCACCACTAACCTAGGCTGCTAAACAAA
GCCCGAAAGGAAGCTGAGTTGGCTGCTGCCACCGCTGAGCAATAACTAGCATAACCCCTTGGGGCCTCTA
AACGGGTCTTGAGGGGTTTTTTGCTGAAAGGAGGAACTATATCCGGATTGGCGAATGGG
[124 nt withheld, positions 4190-4313]
C
[91 nt withheld, positions 4315-4405]
A
[49 nt withheld, positions 4407-4455]
CCTTTGACGTTGTGATCGGCACGTAAGAGGTTCCAACTTTCACCATAATGAAATAAGATCACTACCGGGC
GTATTTTTTGAGTTATCGAGATTTTCAGGAGCTAAGGAAGCTAAAATGGAGAAAAAAATCACTGGATATA
CCACCGTTGATATATCCCAATGGCATCGTAAAGAACATTTTGAGGCATTTCAGTCAGTTGCTCAATGTAC
CTATAACCAGACCGTTCAGCTGGATATTACGGCCTTTTTAAAGACCGTAAAGAAAAATAAGCACAAGTTT
TATCCGGCCTTTATTCACATTCTTGCCCGCCTGATGAATGCTCATCCGGAATTTCGTATGGCAATGAAAG
ACGGTGAGCTGGTGATATGGGATAGTGTTCACCCTTGTTACACCGTTTTCCATGAGCAAACTGAAACGTT
TTCATCGCTCTGGAGTGAATACCACGACGATTTCCGGCAGTTTCTACACATATATTCGCAAGATGTGGCG
TGTTACGGTGAAAACCTGGCCTATTTCCCTAAAGGGTTTATTGAGAATATGTTTTTCGTCTCAGCCAATC
CCTGGGTGAGTTTCACCAGTTTTGATTTAAACGTGGCCAATATGGACAACTTCTTCGCCCCCGTTTTCAC
CATGGGCAAATATTATACGCAAGGCGACAAGGTGCTGATGCCGCTGGCGATTCAGGTTCATCATGCCGTT
TGTGATGGCTTCCATGTCGGCAGAATGCTTAATGAATTACAACAGTACTGCGATGAGTGGCAGGGCGGGG
CGTAAGCAGCATGCAGCGCTCTTCCGCTTCCTCGCTCACTGACTCGCTACGCTCGGTCGTTCGACTGCGG
CGAGCGGTGTCAGCTCACTCAAAAGCGGTAATACGGTTATCCACAGAATCAGGGGATAAAGCCGGAAAGA
ACATGTGAGCAAAAAGCAAAGCACCGGAAGAAGCCAACGCCGCAGGCGTTTTTCCATAGGCTCCGCCCCC
CTGACGAGCATCACAAAAATCGACGCTCAAGCCAGAGGTGGCGAAACCCGACAGGACTATAAAGATACCA
GGCGTTTCCCCCTGGAAGCTCCCTCGTGCGCTCTCCTGTTCCGACCCTGCCGCTTACCGGATACCTGTCC
GCCTTTCTCCCTTCGGGAAGCGTGGCGCTTTCTCATAGCTCACGCTGTTGGTATCTCAGTTCGGTGTAGG
TCGTTCGCTCCAAGCTGGGCTGTGTGCACGAACCCCCCGTTCAGCCCGACCGCTGCGCCTTATCCGGTAA
CTATCGTCTTGAGTCCAACCCGGTAAGACACGACTTATCGCCACTGGCAGCAGCCATTGGTAACTGATTT
AGAGGACTTTGTCTTGAAGTTATGCACCTGTTAAGGCTAAACTGAAAGAACAGATTTTGGTGAGTGCGGT
CCTCCAACCCACTTACCTTGGTTCAAAGAGTTGGTAGCTCAGCGAACCTTGAGAAAACCACCGTTGGTAG
CGGTGGTTTTTCTTTATTTATGAGATGATGAATCAATCGGTCTATCAAGTCAACGAACAGCTATTCCGTT
ACTCTAGATTTCAGTGCAATTTATCTCTTCAAATGTAGCACCTGAAGTCAGCCCCATACGATATAAGTTG
TAATTCT
Features (pLannotate 1.2.2; 17 found; start..end, strand, type, name):
      6..70      -  CDS            TcR (fragment): tetracycline efflux protein; tet; confers resistance to tetracycline
    119..1201    -  CDS            lacI: lac repressor; lacI; The lac repressor binds to the lac operator to inhibit transcription in E. coli. This inhibition can be relieved by adding lactose or isopropyl-β-D-thiogalactopyranoside (IPTG).
   1202..1279    -  promoter       lacI promoter: lacI
   1287..1322    -  CDS            TcR (fragment): tetracycline efflux protein; tet; confers resistance to tetracycline
   1325..1343    +  promoter       T7 promoter: promoter for bacteriophage T7 RNA polymerase
   1344..1368    +  protein_bind   lac operator: The lac repressor binds to the lac operator to inhibit transcription in E. coli. This inhibition can be relieved by adding lactose or isopropyl-β-D-thiogalactopyranoside (IPTG). lac repressor encoded by lacI
   1383..1405    +  RBS            RBS: efficient ribosome binding site from bacteriophage T7 gene 10 (Olins and Rangwala, 1989)
   1412..2512    +  CDS            MBP: maltose binding protein from E. coli; malE (mutated); This version of the gene does not encode a signal sequence, so MBP will remain in the cytosol.
   2585..2604    +  CDS            TEV site (fragment): tobacco etch virus (TEV) protease recognition and cleavage site
   3983..4003    +  CDS            TEV site: tobacco etch virus (TEV) protease recognition and cleavage site
   4016..4039    +  CDS            9xHis (fragment): 9xHis affinity tag
   4055..4098    +  CDS            SET1 (fragment): solubility-enhancement tag derived from T7 phage gene 10B
   4106..4153    +  terminator     T7 terminator: transcription terminator for bacteriophage T7 RNA polymerase
   4190..4467    +  rep_origin     f1 ori (fragment) (sequence partly withheld): f1 bacteriophage origin of replication; arrow indicates direction of (+) strand synthesis
   4468..4570    +  promoter       cat promoter: promoter of the E. coli cat gene encoding chloramphenicol acetyltransferase
   4571..5227    +  CDS            cat: CAT_ECOLX - Experimental evidence at protein level: Swiss-Prot protein existence level 1. This enzyme is an effector of chloramphenicol resistance in bacteria. From Escherichia coli. This protein is used as a marker in many commonly used cloning vectors, such as pACYC184.
   5246..5995    -  rep_origin     RSF ori: Plasmids containing the RSF 1030 origin of replication can be propagated in E. coli cells that contain additional plasmids with compatible origins.
