[The description below was written by a language model from this plasmid's Addgene catalogue record and pLannotate feature annotations shown in this document.]
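Description:
pCm N-term MBP NikJC199U is a 6,072 bp bacterial expression plasmid built on the pCm N-term MBP backbone for T7-driven production of a tagged protein in E. coli. It replicates from an RSF1030-type origin, which is compatible with other common origins and so allows co-maintenance with additional plasmids. The catalogue lists it as high copy. Selection is by chloramphenicol, through a cat gene under its own promoter. A partial f1 origin and short tetracycline-resistance gene fragments are also annotated, and these appear to be non-functional backbone remnants.

The expression cassette consists of a T7 promoter followed by a lac operator and the phage T7 gene 10 ribosome binding site, with a plasmid-borne lacI gene and its promoter supplying repressor. Expression is therefore IPTG-inducible in hosts that provide T7 RNA polymerase. The open reading frame begins with a signal-sequence-free maltose binding protein, which stays cytosolic and aids solubility and affinity purification, followed by a TEV protease site. The unannotated interval after this site corresponds to the 1,362 bp insert, nikJ from Streptomyces tendae (nikkomycin biosynthesis protein P1), introduced by Gibson assembly. After the insert come a second TEV site, an 8xHis tag and the T7 terminator, so both tags can be removed by TEV cleavage after purification.

The C199U designation indicates that cysteine 199 is replaced by selenocysteine. The record does not say how this residue is encoded or incorporated. The associated publication concerns selenocysteine substitutions in thiyl radical enzymes, which suggests the plasmid is used to prepare the NikJ variant for mechanistic study.
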