Addgene plasmid #174364: pCm N-term MBP NikJC199U
Purpose: Expression plasmid with a TEV removable N-term MBP tag, a TEV removable C-term 8xHis tag, and Chloramphenicol resistance. NikJ C199U cloned in the cloning site.
Depositing lab: Brandon Greene. Depositing organization: University of California, Santa Barbara. Publication: Selenocysteine substitutions in thiyl radical enzymes. Caceres JC, Bailey CA, Yokoyama K, Greene BL. Methods Enzymol. 2022;662:119-141. doi: 10.1016/bs.mie.2021.10.014. Epub 2021 Dec 7. PubMed 35101207.
Backbone
  Vector backbone: pCm N-term MBP
  Backbone size w/o insert (bp): 4710
  Total vector size (bp): 6072
  Vector type: Bacterial Expression
Growth in bacteria
  Bacterial resistance: Chloramphenicol, 25 μg/mL
  Growth temperature: 37°C
  Growth strain: DH5alpha
  Copy number: High Copy
Gene/Insert
  Gene/Insert name: nikJ, nikkomycin biosynthesis protein P1 [Streptomyces tendae]
  Species: Streptomyces tendae
  Insert size (bp): 1362
  GenBank ID: CAC80908.1
  Promoter: T7
  Tag / fusion protein: MBP (N terminal on backbone); TEV (N terminal on backbone); 8xHis (C terminal on backbone); TEV (C terminal on backbone)
  Cloning method: Gibson Cloning
  Sequencing primers: 5′ tcaggggATGGGCGAAATCGTGGACG; 3′ gtttccctgTGCCGGACGCAGGGC
Resource information
  A portion of this plasmid was derived from a plasmid made by: NikJ gene was a gift from Dr. Kenichi Yokoyama, Department of biochemistry, Duke University medical Center, Durham, north Carolina, USA. Department of Chemistry, Duke University, Durham.
Terms and licenses: Academic/Nonprofit Terms; Industry Terms: Not Available to Industry
How to cite: pCm N-term MBP NikJC199U was a gift from Brandon Greene (Addgene plasmid # 174364 ; http://n2t.net/addgene:174364 ; RRID:Addgene_174364)
